Addgene plasmid #231729: pLIB-WDR61
Purpose: Protein expression in insect cells
Depositing lab: Jesper Svejstrup. Depositing organization: University of Copenhagen. Publication: PAF1C-mediated activation of CDK12/13 kinase activity is critical for CTD phosphorylation and transcript elongation. Lopez Martinez D, Todorovski I, Noe Gonzalez M, Rusimbi C, Blears D, Khallou N, Han Z, Dirac-Svejstrup AB, Svejstrup JQ. Mol Cell. 2025 May 15;85(10):1952-1967.e8. doi: 10.1016/j.molcel.2025.04.012. Epub 2025 May 1. PubMed 40315851.
Backbone
  Vector backbone: pLIB
  Vector type: Insect Expression
Growth in bacteria
  Bacterial resistance: Ampicillin, 100 μg/mL
  Growth temperature: 37°C
  Growth strain: DH5alpha
  Copy number: High Copy
Gene/Insert
  Gene/Insert name: WDR61
  Species: H. sapiens (human)
  Entrez Gene: SKIC8 (a.k.a. REC14, SKI8, WDR61)
  Cloning method: Gibson Cloning
Terms and licenses: Academic/Nonprofit Terms; Industry Terms: Not Available to Industry
Depositor comments: Please visit https://doi.org/10.1101/2024.10.14.618141 for bioRxiv preprint.
How to cite: pLIB-WDR61 was a gift from Jesper Svejstrup (Addgene plasmid # 231729 ; http://n2t.net/addgene:231729 ; RRID:Addgene_231729)
