[The description below was written by a language model from this plasmid's Addgene catalogue record and pLannotate feature annotations shown in this document.]
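Description:
pLIB-WDR61 is an insect-cell expression plasmid built on the pLIB backbone, a baculovirus transfer vector, and carries the human WDR61 gene (also known as SKIC8, SKI8 or REC14) inserted by Gibson cloning. In E. coli it is maintained as a high-copy plasmid through a ColE1/pUC-type origin and selected with ampicillin via the β-lactamase gene. An f1 origin is also annotated.

The WDR61 coding sequence sits on the reverse strand downstream of the Autographa californica polyhedrin promoter, a very late baculoviral promoter that drives strong expression in infected insect cells, and is followed by an SV40 polyadenylation signal. The annotation software splits the insert into two partial matches (one to the human protein, one to the chicken orthologue) that flank the numbering origin of the circular sequence, so the feature table does not mark a single contiguous ORF. The record lists no affinity tag on the insert. The short hits to a T7-derived solubility tag, SV40 large T antigen, lacZα and R6K γ ori are small fragments and probably backbone remnants or incidental matches rather than functional parts.

The expression cassette, together with a gentamicin resistance gene driven by the Pc integron promoter, lies between the Tn7L and Tn7R ends. This mini-Tn7 arrangement allows transposition into a bacmid for generating recombinant baculovirus. A loxP site next to the promoter provides a site for Cre-mediated fusion with other plasmids.

WDR61 is a subunit of the PAF1 complex, which acts in RNA polymerase II transcription elongation. The stated purpose is protein production in insect cells, and the associated publication concerns PAF1C-mediated activation of CDK12/13.
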