Features (pLannotate 1.2.2; 19 found; start..end, strand, type, name):
    220..672     -  CDS            WDR61 (fragment) (sequence withheld): WDR61_HUMAN - Experimental evidence at protein level: Swiss-Prot protein existence level 1. Component of the PAF1 complex (PAF1C) which has multiple functions during transcription by RNA polymerase II and is implicated in regulation of development and maintenance of embryonic stem cell pluripotency. PAF1C associates with RNA polymerase II through interaction with POLR2A CTD non-phosphorylated and 'Ser-2'- and 'Ser- 5'-phosphorylated forms and is involved in transcriptional elongation, acting both independently and synergistically with TCEA1 and in cooperation with the DSIF complex and HTATSF1.
    715..806     -  promoter       polyhedrin promoter: polh from Autographa californica; promoter for the baculovirus polyhedrin gene
    854..887     -  protein_bind   loxP: Cre-mediated recombination occurs in the 8-bp core sequence (GCATACAT). Cre recombinase
    916..943     +  rep_origin     R6K γ ori (fragment): γ replication origin from E. coli plasmid R6K; requires the R6K initiator protein pi for replication
    943..1305    +  CDS            YPR2_ECOLX (fragment): Protein predicted: Swiss-Prot protein existence level 4. From Escherichia coli.
   1283..1311    +  promoter       Pc promoter: intI1 (promoter lies within the coding sequence); class 1 integron promoter
   1500..2033    +  CDS            GmR: gentamycin acetyltransferase; aacC1; confers resistance to gentamycin
   2100..2324    +  mobile_element Tn7R: mini-Tn7 element (right end of the Tn7 transposon) Tn7
   2392..2443    +  misc_feature   bom (fragment): basis of mobility region from pBR322
   2629..3217    -  rep_origin     ori: high-copy-number ColE1/pMB1/pBR322/pUC origin of replication
   3388..4248    -  CDS            AmpR: β-lactamase; bla; confers resistance to ampicillin, carbenicillin, and related antibiotics
   4249..4353    -  promoter       AmpR promoter: bla
   4379..4833    -  rep_origin     f1 ori (sequence partly withheld): f1 bacteriophage origin of replication; arrow indicates direction of (+) strand synthesis
   4838..4854    -  CDS            lacZα (fragment): LacZα fragment of β-galactosidase; lacZ fragment
   5017..5182    +  mobile_element Tn7L: mini-Tn7 element (left end of the Tn7 transposon) Tn7
   5214..5263    -  CDS            SET1 (fragment): solubility-enhancement tag derived from T7 phage gene 10B
   5292..5426    -  polyA_signal   SV40 poly(A) signal: SV40 polyadenylation signal
   5449..5532    -  CDS            large T antigen (fragment): large T antigen from SV40 (simian virus 40)
   5559..5684    -  CDS            WDR61 (fragment) (sequence withheld): WDR61_CHICK - Experimental evidence at transcript level: Swiss-Prot protein existence level 2. From Gallus gallus (Chicken).
>Addgene plasmid #231729 | pLIB-WDR61 | addgene full sequence | sequence record 461153 | Addgene NGS Result
[672 nt withheld, positions 1-672]
GGATCCGCGCCCGATGGTGGGACGGTATGAATAATCCGGAATATTTATAGGTTTTTTTATTACAAAACTG
TTACGAAAACAGTAAAATACTTATTTATTTGCGAGATGGTTATCATTTTAATTATCTCCATGATCTATTA
ATATTCCGGAGTAGGTCGCGAATCGATACTAGTAAAACCAGATAACTTCGTATAATGTATGCTATACGAA
GTTATGGTACCGCGGCCGCGTAGAGGATCTGTTGATCAGCAGTTCAACCTGTTGATAGTACAAACAAAGC
TGTAGCCAACCACTAGAACTATAGCTAGAGTCCTGGGCGAACAAACGATGCTCGCCTTCCAGAAAACCGA
GGATGCGAACCACTTCATCCGGGGTCAGCACCACCGGCAAGCGCCGCGACGGCCGAGGTCTACCGATCTC
CTGAAGCAAGGGCAGATCCGTGCACAGCACCTTGCCGTAGAAGAACAGCAAGGCCGCCAATGCCTGACGA
TGCGTGGAGACCGAAACCTTGCGCTCGTTCGCCAGCCAGGACAGAAATGCCTCGACTTCGCTGCTGCCCA
AGGTTGCCGGGTGACGCACACCGTGGAAACGGATGAAGGCACAAACCCAGTTGACATAAGCCTGTTCGGT
TCGTAAACTGTAATGCAAGTAGCGTATGCGCTCACGCAACTGGTCCAGAACCTTGACCGAACGCAGCGGT
GGTAACGGCGCAGTGGCGGTTTTCATGGCTTGTTATGACTGTTTTTTTGTACAGTCTATGCCTCGGGCAT
CCAAGCAGCAAGCGCGTTACGCCGTGGGTCGATGTTTGATGTTATGGAGCAGCAACGATGTTACGCAGCA
GCAACGATGTTACGCAGCAGGGCAGTCGCCCTAAAACAAAGTTAGGTGGCTCAAGTATGGGCATCATTCG
CACATGTAGGCTCGGCCCTGACCAAGTCAAATCCATGCGGGCTGCTCTTGATCTTTTCGGTCGTGAGTTC
GGAGACGTAGCCACCTACTCCCAACATCAGCCGGACTCCGATTACCTCGGGAACTTGCTCCGTAGTAAGA
CATTCATCGCGCTTGCTGCCTTCGACCAAGAAGCGGTTGTTGGCGCTCTCGCGGCTTACGTTCTGCCCAA
GTTTGAGCAGCCGCGTAGTGAGATCTATATCTATGATCTCGCAGTCTCCGGCGAGCACCGGAGGCAGGGC
ATTGCCACCGCGCTCATCAATCTCCTCAAGCATGAGGCCAACGCGCTTGGTGCTTATGTGATCTACGTGC
AAGCAGATTACGGTGACGATCCCGCAGTGGCTCTCTATACAAAGTTGGGCATACGGGAAGAAGTGATGCA
CTTTGATATCGACCCAAGTACCGCCACCTAACAATTCGTTCAAGCCGAGATCGGCTTCCCGGCCGCGGAG
TTGTTCGGTAAATTGTCACAACGCCGCGAATATAGTCTTTACCATGCCCTTGGCCACGCCCCTCTTTAAT
ACGACGGGCAATTTGCACTTCAGAAAATGAAGAGTTTGCTTTAGCCATAACAAAAGTCCAGTATGCTTTT
TCACAGCATAACTGGACTGATTTCAGTTTACAACTATTCTGTCTAGTTTAAGACTTTATTGTCATAGTTT
AGATCTATTTTGTTCAGTTTAAGACTTTATTGTCCGCCCACACCCGCTTACGCAGGGCATCCATTTATTA
CTCAACCGTAACCGATTTTGCCAGGTTACGCGGCTGGTCTATGCGGTGTGAAATACCGCACAGATGCGTA
AGGAGAAAATACCGCATCAGGCGCTCTTCCGCTTCCTCGCTCACTGACTCGCTGCGCTCGGTCGTTCGGC
TGCGGCGAGCGGTATCAGCTCACTCAAAGGCGGTAATACGGTTATCCACAGAATCAGGGGATAACGCAGG
AAAGAACATGTGAGCAAAAGGCCAGCAAAAGGCCAGGAACCGTAAAAAGGCCGCGTTGCTGGCGTTTTTC
CATAGGCTCCGCCCCCCTGACGAGCATCACAAAAATCGACGCTCAAGTCAGAGGTGGCGAAACCCGACAG
GACTATAAAGATACCAGGCGTTTCCCCCTGGAAGCTCCCTCGTGCGCTCTCCTGTTCCGACCCTGCCGCT
TACCGGATACCTGTCCGCCTTTCTCCCTTCGGGAAGCGTGGCGCTTTCTCATAGCTCACGCTGTAGGTAT
CTCAGTTCGGTGTAGGTCGTTCGCTCCAAGCTGGGCTGTGTGCACGAACCCCCCGTTCAGCCCGACCGCT
GCGCCTTATCCGGTAACTATCGTCTTGAGTCCAACCCGGTAAGACACGACTTATCGCCACTGGCAGCAGC
CACTGGTAACAGGATTAGCAGAGCGAGGTATGTAGGCGGTGCTACAGAGTTCTTGAAGTGGTGGCCTAAC
TACGGCTACACTAGAAGAATAGTATTTGGTATCTGCGCTCTGCTGAAGCCAGTTACCTTCGGAAAAAGAG
TTGGTAGCTCTTGATCCGGCAAACAAACCACCGCTGGTAGCGGTGGTTTTTTTGTTTGCAAGCAGCAGAT
TACGCGCAGAAAAAAAGGATCTCAAGAAGATCCTTTGATCTTTTCTACGGGGTCTGACGCTCAGTGGAAC
GAAAACTCACGTTAAGGGATTTTGGTCATGAGATTATCAAAAAGGATCTTCACCTAGATCCTTTTAAATT
AAAAATGAAGTTTTAAATCAATCTAAAGTATATATGAGTAAACTTGGTCTGACAGTTACCAATGCTTAAT
CAGTGAGGCACCTATCTCAGCGATCTGTCTATTTCGTTCATCCATAGTTGCCTGACTCCCCGTCGTGTAG
ATAACTACGATACGGGAGGGCTTACCATCTGGCCCCAGTGCTGCAATGATACCGCGAGACCCACGCTCAC
CGGCTCCAGATTTATCAGCAATAAACCAGCCAGCCGGAAGGGCCGAGCGCAGAAGTGGTCCTGCAACTTT
ATCCGCCTCCATCCAGTCTATTAATTGTTGCCGGGAAGCTAGAGTAAGTAGTTCGCCAGTTAATAGTTTG
CGCAACGTTGTTGCCATTGCTACAGGCATCGTGGTGTCACGCTCGTCGTTTGGTATGGCTTCATTCAGCT
CCGGTTCCCAACGATCAAGGCGAGTTACATGATCCCCCATGTTGTGCAAAAAAGCGGTTAGCTCCTTCGG
TCCTCCGATCGTTGTCAGAAGTAAGTTGGCCGCAGTGTTATCACTCATGGTTATGGCAGCACTGCATAAT
TCTCTTACTGTCATGCCATCCGTAAGATGCTTTTCTGTGACTGGTGAGTACTCAACCAAGTCATTCTGAG
AATAGTGTATGCGGCGACCGAGTTGCTCTTGCCCGGCGTCAATACGGGATAATACCGCGCCACATAGCAG
AACTTTAAAAGTGCTCATCATTGGAAAACGTTCTTCGGGGCGAAAACTCTCAAGGATCTTACCGCTGTTG
AGATCCAGTTCGATGTAACCCACTCGTGCACCCAACTGATCTTCAGCATCTTTTACTTTCACCAGCGTTT
CTGGGTGAGCAAAAACAGGAAGGCAAAATGCCGCAAAAAAGGGAATAAGGGCGACACGGAAATGTTGAAT
ACTCATACTCTTCCTTTTTCAATATTATTGAAGCATTTATCAGGGTTATTGTCTCATGAGCGGATACATA
TTTGAATGTATTTAGAAAAATAAACAAATAGGGGTTCCGCGCACATTTCCCCGAAAAGTGCCACCTAAAT
TGTAAGCGTTAATATTTTGTTAAAATTCGCGTTAAATTTTTGTTAAATCAGCTCATTTTTTAACCAATAG
GCCGAAATCGGCAAAATCCCTTATAAATCAAAAGAATAGACCGAGATAGGGT
[37 nt withheld, positions 4505-4541]
AAGAACGTGGACTCCAACGTCAAAGG
[49 nt withheld, positions 4568-4616]
T
[91 nt withheld, positions 4618-4708]
G
[124 nt withheld, positions 4710-4833]
CCCATTCGCCATTCAGGCTGCAAATAAGCGTTGATATTCAGTCAATTACAAACATTAATAACGAAGAGAT
GACAGAAAAATTTTCATTCTGTGACAGAGAAAAAGTAGCCGAAGATGACGGTTTGTCACATGGAGTTGGC
AGGATGTTTGATTAAAAACATAACAGGAAGAAAAATGCCCCGCTGTGGGCGGACAAAATAGTTGGGAACT
GGGAGGGGTGGAAATGGAGTTTTTAAGGATTATTTAGGGAAGAGTGACAAAATAGATGGGAACTGGGTGT
AGCGTCGTAAGCTAATACGAAAATTAAAAATGACAAAATAGTTTGGAACTAGATTTCACTTATCTGGTTC
GGATCTCCTAGGGGTTATGATAGTTATTGCTCAGCGGTGGCAGCAGCCAACTCAGCTTCCTTTCGGGCTT
TGTTAGCAGCCGGATCTTCTAGGCTCAAGCAGTGATCAGATCCAGACATGATAAGATACATTGATGAGTT
TGGACAAACCACAACTAGAATGCAGTGAAAAAAATGCTTTATTTGTGAAATTTGTGATGCTATTGCTTTA
TTTGTAACCATTATAAGCTGCAATAAACAAGTTAACAACAACAATTGCATTCATTTTATGTTTCAGGTTC
AGGGGGAGGTGTGGGAGGTTTTTTAAAGCAAGTAAAACCTCTACAAATGTGGTATGGCTGATTATGATCC
TCTAGTACTTCTCGACAAGCTTTTA
[243 nt withheld, positions 5559-5801]
